LOCUS       Exported 11983 bp ds-DNA circular SYN 12-MAY-2021
DEFINITION  Retroviral expression OptoTGFBRs for transient or stable
            constitutive expression .
ACCESSION   .
VERSION     .
KEYWORDS    pLNCX2-OptoTGFBRs
SOURCE      synthetic DNA construct
  ORGANISM  synthetic DNA construct
REFERENCE   1 (bases 1 to 11983)
  AUTHORS   Li Y, Lee M, Kim N, Wu G, Deng D, Kim JM, Liu X, Heo WD, Zi Z
  TITLE     Spatiotemporal Control of TGF-beta Signaling with Light.
  JOURNAL   ACS Synth Biol. 2018 Feb 16;7(2):443-451. doi:
            10.1021/acssynbio.7b00225. Epub 2018 Jan 12.
  PUBMED    29241005
REFERENCE   2 (bases 1 to 11983)
  AUTHORS   .
  TITLE     Direct Submission
  JOURNAL   Exported May 12, 2021 from SnapGene Server 1.1.58
            http://www.snapgene.com
FEATURES             Location/Qualifiers
     source          1..11983
                     /organism="synthetic DNA construct"
                     /mol_type="other DNA"
     LTR             414..589
                     /label=5' LTR (truncated)
                     /note="truncated long terminal repeat from Moloney murine
                     sarcoma virus"
     misc_feature    652..851
                     /label=MMLV Psi
                     /note="packaging signal of Moloney murine leukemia virus
                     (MMLV)"
     CDS             1052..1468
                     /label=gag (truncated)
                     /note="truncated Moloney murine leukemia virus (MMLV) gag
                     gene lacking the start codon"
     primer_bind     1398..1420
                     /label=pLXSN 5'
                     /note="Murine stem cell virus, forward primer. Also called
                     MSCV"
     primer_bind     1436..1452
                     /label=pBABE 5'
                     /note="Psi packaging signal, forward primer for pBABE
                     vectors"
     CDS             1512..2306
                     /codon_start=1
                     /gene="aph(3')-II (or nptII)"
                     /product="aminoglycoside phosphotransferase from Tn5"
                     /label=NeoR/KanR
                     /note="confers resistance to neomycin, kanamycin, and G418
                     (Geneticin(R))"
                     /translation="MIEQDGLHAGSPAAWVERLFGYDWAQQTIGCSDAAVFRLSAQGRP
                     VLFVKTDLSGALNELQDEAARLSWLATTGVPCAAVLDVVTEAGRDWLLLGEVPGQDLLS
                     SHLAPAEKVSIMADAMRRLHTLDPATCPFDHQAKHRIERARTRMEAGLVDQDDLDEEHQ
                     GLAPAELFARLKARMPDGEDLVVTHGDACLPNIMVENGRFSGFIDCGRLGVADRYQDIA
                     LATRDIAEELGGEWADRFLVLYGIAAPDSQRIAFYRLLDEFF"
     primer_bind     complement(1566..1585)
                     /label=Neo-R
                     /note="Neomycin resistance gene, reverse primer"
     primer_bind     2176..2195
                     /label=Neo-F
                     /note="Neomycin resistance gene, forward primer"
     enhancer        2377..2680
                     /label=CMV enhancer
                     /note="human cytomegalovirus immediate early enhancer"
     promoter        2681..2884
                     /label=CMV promoter
                     /note="human cytomegalovirus (CMV) immediate early
                     promoter"
     primer_bind     2835..2855
                     /label=CMV-F
                     /note="Human CMV immediate early promoter, forward primer"
     regulatory      2911..2920
                     /regulatory_class="other"
                     /note="vertebrate consensus sequence for strong initiation
                     of translation (Kozak, 1987)"
     CDS             4621..4677
                     /codon_start=1
                     /product="2A peptide from porcine teschovirus-1
                     polyprotein"
                     /label=P2A
                     /note="Eukaryotic ribosomes fail to insert a peptide bond
                     between the Gly and Pro residues, yielding separate
                     polypeptides."
                     /translation="ATNFSLLKQAGDVEENPGP"
     regulatory      4684..4693
                     /regulatory_class="other"
                     /note="vertebrate consensus sequence for strong initiation
                     of translation (Kozak, 1987)"
     regulatory      7366..7375
                     /regulatory_class="other"
                     /note="vertebrate consensus sequence for strong initiation
                     of translation (Kozak, 1987)"
     CDS             7372..8802
                     /codon_start=1
                     /product="tandem dimeric (pseudo-monomeric) derivative of
                     DsRed (Shaner et al., 2004)"
                     /label=tdTomato
                     /note="mammalian codon-optimized"
                     /translation="MVSKGEEVIKEFMRFKVRMEGSMNGHEFEIEGEGEGRPYEGTQTA
                     KLKVTKGGPLPFAWDILSPQFMYGSKAYVKHPADIPDYKKLSFPEGFKWERVMNFEDGG
                     LVTVTQDSSLQDGTLIYKVKMRGTNFPPDGPVMQKKTMGWEASTERLYPRDGVLKGEIH
                     QALKLKDGGHYLVEFKTIYMAKKPVQLPGYYYVDTKLDITSHNEDYTIVEQYERSEGRH
                     HLFLGHGTGSTGSGSSGTASSEDNNMAVIKEFMRFKVRMEGSMNGHEFEIEGEGEGRPY
                     EGTQTAKLKVTKGGPLPFAWDILSPQFMYGSKAYVKHPADIPDYKKLSFPEGFKWERVM
                     NFEDGGLVTVTQDSSLQDGTLIYKVKMRGTNFPPDGPVMQKKTMGWEASTERLYPRDGV
                     LKGEIHQALKLKDGGHYLVEFKTIYMAKKPVQLPGYYYVDTKLDITSHNEDYTIVEQYE
                     RSEGRHHLFLYGMDELYK"
     LTR             8883..9476
                     /note="long terminal repeat from Moloney murine leukemia
                     virus"
     primer_bind     complement(9579..9601)
                     /label=pGEX 3'
                     /note="pGEX vectors, reverse primer"
     misc_feature    9687..9829
                     /label=bom
                     /note="basis of mobility region from pBR322"
     primer_bind     9742..9761
                     /label=pRS-marker
                     /note="pRS vectors, use to sequence yeast selectable
                     marker"
     primer_bind     complement(9844..9861)
                     /label=L4440
                     /note="L4440 vector, forward primer"
     rep_origin      complement(10015..10603)
                     /direction=LEFT
                     /label=ori
                     /note="high-copy-number ColE1/pMB1/pBR322/pUC origin of
                     replication"
     primer_bind     complement(10095..10114)
                     /label=pBR322ori-F
                     /note="pBR322 origin, forward primer"
     CDS             complement(10774..11634)
                     /codon_start=1
                     /gene="bla"
                     /product="beta-lactamase"
                     /label=AmpR
                     /note="confers resistance to ampicillin, carbenicillin, and
                     related antibiotics"
                     /translation="MSIQHFRVALIPFFAAFCLPVFAHPETLVKVKDAEDQLGARVGYI
                     ELDLNSGKILESFRPEERFPMMSTFKVLLCGAVLSRVDAGQEQLGRRIHYSQNDLVEYS
                     PVTEKHLTDGMTVRELCSAAITMSDNTAANLLLTTIGGPKELTAFLHNMGDHVTRLDRW
                     EPELNEAIPNDERDTTMPAAMATTLRKLLTGELLTLASRQQLIDWMEADKVAGPLLRSA
                     LPAGWFIADKSGAGERGSRGIIAALGPDGKPSRIVVIYTTGSQATMDERNRQIAEIGAS
                     LIKHW"
     primer_bind     11397..11416
                     /label=Amp-R
                     /note="Ampicillin resistance gene, reverse primer"
     promoter        complement(11635..11739)
                     /gene="bla"
                     /label=AmpR promoter
     primer_bind     11807..11825
                     /label=pBRforEco
                     /note="pBR322 vectors, upsteam of EcoRI site, forward
                     primer"
ORIGIN
        1 tttgaaagac cccacccgta ggtggcaagc tagcttaagt aacgccactt tgcaaggcat
       61 ggaaaaatac ataactgaga atagaaaagt tcagatcaag gtcaggaaca aagaaacagc
      121 tgaataccaa acaggatatc tgtggtaagc ggttcctgcc ccggctcagg gccaagaaca
      181 gatgagacag ctgagtgatg ggccaaacag gatatctgtg gtaagcagtt cctgccccgg
      241 ctcggggcca agaacagatg gtccccagat gcggtccagc cctcagcagt ttctagtgaa
      301 tcatcagatg tttccagggt gccccaagga cctgaaaatg accctgtacc ttatttgaac
      361 taaccaatca gttcgcttct cgcttctgtt cgcgcgcttc cgctctccga gctcaataaa
      421 agagcccaca acccctcact cggcgcgcca gtcttccgat agactgcgtc gcccgggtac
      481 ccgtattccc aataaagcct cttgctgttt gcatccgaat cgtggtctcg ctgttccttg
      541 ggagggtctc ctctgagtga ttgactaccc acgacggggg tctttcattt gggggctcgt
      601 ccgggatttg gagacccctg cccagggacc accgacccac caccgggagg taagctggcc
      661 agcaacttat ctgtgtctgt ccgattgtct agtgtctatg tttgatgtta tgcgcctgcg
      721 tctgtactag ttagctaact agctctgtat ctggcggacc cgtggtggaa ctgacgagtt
      781 ctgaacaccc ggccgcaacc ctgggagacg tcccagggac tttgggggcc gtttttgtgg
      841 cccgacctga ggaagggagt cgatgtggaa tccgaccccg tcaggatatg tggttctggt
      901 aggagacgag aacctaaaac agttcccgcc tccgtctgaa tttttgcttt cggtttggaa
      961 ccgaagccgc gcgtcttgtc tgctgcagcg ctgcagcatc gttctgtgtt gtctctgtct
     1021 gactgtgttt ctgtatttgt ctgaaaatta gggccagact gttaccactc ccttaagttt
     1081 gaccttaggt cactggaaag atgtcgagcg gatcgctcac aaccagtcgg tagatgtcaa
     1141 gaagagacgt tgggttacct tctgctctgc agaatggcca acctttaacg tcggatggcc
     1201 gcgagacggc acctttaacc gagacctcat cacccaggtt aagatcaagg tcttttcacc
     1261 tggcccgcat ggacacccag accaggtccc ctacatcgtg acctgggaag ccttggcttt
     1321 tgacccccct ccctgggtca agccctttgt acaccctaag cctccgcctc ctcttcctcc
     1381 atccgccccg tctctccccc ttgaacctcc tcgttcgacc ccgcctcgat cctcccttta
     1441 tccagccctc actccttctc taggcgccgg aattccgatc tgatcaagag acaggatgag
     1501 gatcgtttcg catgattgaa caagatggat tgcacgcagg ttctccggcc gcttgggtgg
     1561 agaggctatt cggctatgac tgggcacaac agacaatcgg ctgctctgat gccgccgtgt
     1621 tccggctgtc agcgcagggg cgcccggttc tttttgtcaa gaccgacctg tccggtgccc
     1681 tgaatgaact gcaggacgag gcagcgcggc tatcgtggct ggccacgacg ggcgttcctt
     1741 gcgcagctgt gctcgacgtt gtcactgaag cgggaaggga ctggctgcta ttgggcgaag
     1801 tgccggggca ggatctcctg tcatctcacc ttgctcctgc cgagaaagta tccatcatgg
     1861 ctgatgcaat gcggcggctg catacgcttg atccggctac ctgcccattc gaccaccaag
     1921 cgaaacatcg catcgagcga gcacgtactc ggatggaagc cggtcttgtc gatcaggatg
     1981 atctggacga agagcatcag gggctcgcgc cagccgaact gttcgccagg ctcaaggcgc
     2041 gcatgcccga cggcgaggat ctcgtcgtga cccatggcga tgcctgcttg ccgaatatca
     2101 tggtggaaaa tggccgcttt tctggattca tcgactgtgg ccggctgggt gtggcggacc
     2161 gctatcagga catagcgttg gctacccgtg atattgctga agagcttggc ggcgaatggg
     2221 ctgaccgctt cctcgtgctt tacggtatcg ccgctcccga ttcgcagcgc atcgccttct
     2281 atcgccttct tgacgagttc ttctgagcgg gactctgggg ttcgaatagt aatcaattac
     2341 ggggtcatta gttcatagcc catatatgga gttccgcgtt acataactta cggtaaatgg
     2401 cccgcctggc tgaccgccca acgacccccg cccattgacg tcaataatga cgtatgttcc
     2461 catagtaacg ccaataggga ctttccattg acgtcaatgg gtggagtatt tacggtaaac
     2521 tgcccacttg gcagtacatc aagtgtatca tatgccaagt acgcccccta ttgacgtcaa
     2581 tgacggtaaa tggcccgcct ggcattatgc ccagtacatg accttatggg actttcctac
     2641 ttggcagtac atctacgtat tagtcatcgc tattaccatg gtgatgcggt tttggcagta
     2701 catcaatggg cgtggatagc ggtttgactc acggggattt ccaagtctcc accccattga
     2761 cgtcaatggg agtttgtttt ggcaccaaaa tcaacgggac tttccaaaat gtcgtaacaa
     2821 ctccgcccca ttgacgcaaa tgggcggtag gcgtgtacgg tgggaggtct atataagcag
     2881 agctggttta gtgaaccgtc agatccgcta gccaccatgg gatgtataaa atcaaaaggg
     2941 aaagacagcg cgggagcaga tagtgctggt agtgctggta gtgctgggaa ttcgtgccat
     3001 aaccgcactg tcattcacca ccgtgtgcca aatgaagagg atccatcact agatcgccct
     3061 ttcatttcag agggcaccac cttaaaagat ttaatttatg atatgacaac atcagggtct
     3121 ggatcaggtt taccactgct tgttcaaaga acaattgcca ggaccattgt gttacaagaa
     3181 agcattggca aaggtcggtt tggagaagtt tggcggggca aatggcgggg agaagaagtt
     3241 gctgtgaaga tattctcttc tagagaagag cgttcatggt tccgagaggc agagatttat
     3301 cagactgtaa tgttacgcca tgaaaatatc ctgggattta tagcagcaga caacaaagac
     3361 aatgggacat ggacgcagct gtggttggtg tcagattatc atgagcatgg atcccttttc
     3421 gattacttga atagatacac tgttactgtg gaaggaatga tcaagcttgc tctgtccaca
     3481 gcaagtggtc ttgcccatct tcacatggag attgttggta cccaaggaaa accagctatt
     3541 gcccatagag atttgaaatc aaagaatatc ttggtgaaga aaaatggaac ctgttgtatt
     3601 gcagacttgg gacttgctgt gagacatgat tctgccacag atacaattga tattgctcca
     3661 aaccacagag taggcactaa aaggtacatg gcccctgaag ttctagatga ttccataaat
     3721 atgaaacatt ttgaatcctt caaacgcgct gacatctatg caatgggctt agtgttctgg
     3781 gaaattgctc gacgctgttc tattggtgga atccatgaag actatcagtt gccttattat
     3841 gatcttgtac cttctgaccc atcggttgaa gaaatgagaa aagtagtttg cgaacagaag
     3901 ttaaggccaa atattccaaa cagatggcag agctgtgagg ccttgagagt gatggctaaa
     3961 attatgagag aatgctggta tgccaatgga gcagcaaggc tgacagcttt gcgaattaaa
     4021 aaaacattgt cacaactcag ccaacaggaa ggcatcaaaa tgggctcgag ggatccaagt
     4081 gctggtggca tgaatggagc tataggaggt gaccttttgc tcaattttcc tgacatgtcg
     4141 gtcctagagc gccaaagggc tcacctcaag tacctcaatc ccacctttga ttctcctctc
     4201 gccggcttct ttgccgattc ttcaatgatt accggcggcg agatggacag ctatctttcg
     4261 actgccggtt tgaatcttcc gatgatgtac ggtgagacga cggtggaagg tgattcaaga
     4321 ctctcaattt cgccggaaac gacgcttggg actggaaatt tcaaggcagc gaagtttgat
     4381 acagagacta aggattgtaa tgaggcggcg aagaagatga cgatgaacag agatgaccta
     4441 gtagaagaag gagaagaaga gaagtcgaaa ataacagagc aaaacaatgg gagcacaaaa
     4501 agcatcaaga agatgaaaca caaagccaag aaagaagaga acaatttctc taatgattca
     4561 tctaaagtga cgaaggaatt ggagaaaacg gattatattc atgtaccggt gggctccggc
     4621 gcaacaaact tctctctgct gaaacaagcc ggagatgtcg aagagaatcc tggaccggga
     4681 ctagccacca tggggaattc gcgtgtccac cggcagcaga agctgagccc gtcctgggag
     4741 agcagcaagc cccggaaact gatggatttc agtgacaatt gtgccatcat cctggaggac
     4801 gaccgctccg acatcagctc cacgtgcgcc aacaacatca accacaacac ggagctgctg
     4861 cccatcgagc tggacacgct ggtggggaag ggccgcttcg ccgaggtcta caaggccaag
     4921 ctgaagcaga acacctcaga gcagtttgag accgtggctg tcaagatctt cccctacgag
     4981 gagtactcct cgtggaaaac agagaaggac atcttctccg atatcaacct gaagcatgag
     5041 aacatcctgc agttcctgac ggccgaggag cggaagacag agctgggcaa gcagtactgg
     5101 ctgatcacgg cgttccacgc gaagggcaac ctgcaggagt acctcacgag gcatgtcatc
     5161 agctgggagg acctgaggaa gctgggcagc tccctggccc ggggcatcgc tcatctccac
     5221 agtgaccaca ctccttgtgg gaggcccaag atgcccattg ttcacaggga cctcaagagc
     5281 tctaacatcc tagtgaagaa cgacttgacc tgttgcctgt gtgacttcgg gctgtccttg
     5341 cgcctggacc ctactctgtc tgtggatgac ctggccaaca gcgggcaggt gggaacggca
     5401 agatacatgg ccccggaagt tctagaatcc aggatgaatc tggaaaacgt ggagtcgttc
     5461 aagcagacgg atgtctactc catggctctg gtactctggg aaatgacgtc ccgctgcaat
     5521 gctgtgggag aagtgaagga ttacgagccc ccatttggtt ccaaggtgcg ggagcacccc
     5581 tgtgtggaga gcatgaaaga cagtgtgctg agagaccgag ggcggccgga aattcccagc
     5641 ttctggctca accaccaggg catccagatc gtgtgtgaga ctttgaccga gtgctgggac
     5701 catgaccccg aagcccgtct cacagcacag tgtgtggcag agcgcttcag tgagctggag
     5761 catccggaga gactctctgg gaggagctgc tcccaggaga agattccaga agatggctcg
     5821 ctgaacacta ccaaagggga tccgacaggt atgaagatgg acaaaaagac catcgtctgg
     5881 tttcggagag atttgagaat agaagataat cccgcgctcg ccgccgcggc ccacgagggt
     5941 tccgtcttcc ccgttttcat ttggtgtcct gaagaagaag gccagtttta tcccggaagg
     6001 gcctctaggt ggtggatgaa gcaaagtctg gcccatctta gccagtcact gaaagcactg
     6061 ggcagtgatc ttaccctgat caagacacac aataccatct ctgccatcct cgactgcatc
     6121 agggtgaccg gcgcaacgaa agtcgtgttt aaccacctgt acgatccagt tagtctggtg
     6181 cgcgaccaca ctgtgaagga gaagctggtg gaacggggga tcagtgtgca gagctacaac
     6241 ggggaccttc tgtacgagcc atgggagatc tattgcgaga aagggaaacc gttcacctcc
     6301 ttcaacagtt actggaagaa atgtttggat atgtcaatag agtccgttat gttgccccct
     6361 ccctggagac tgatgccgat tactgctgct gcagaggcca tctgggcctg ctccatcgag
     6421 gaactcggtc tggaaaatga agcagaaaag ccaagcaatg cacttctcac tagagcctgg
     6481 agccccggct ggtctaatgc cgacaagctg cttaacgagt tcatcgaaaa acaactgatt
     6541 gactacgcga agaactccaa gaaagtggta ggtaactcaa ctagcttgct ctctccatat
     6601 ctccattttg gcgagatttc tgtccgccat gtatttcagt gcgctcggat gaaacagatt
     6661 atctgggctc gcgataaaaa cagcgaaggc gaagaaagcg ccgatctgtt cctgcgaggg
     6721 atcggacttc gggaatactc ccggtatata tgtttcaact ttccattcac acacgagcag
     6781 agtctgttgt cccacctcag gttcttcccc tgggacgccg atgtcgacaa attcaaggca
     6841 tggagacagg gaaggacagg gtacccactc gtggatgctg gcatgagaga gctctgggct
     6901 acaggctgga tgcacaaccg catccgggta atcgtgtcct catttgctgt caagtttctg
     6961 ctcctgcctt ggaaatgggg aatgaagtac ttttgggata cccttctcga cgccgacttg
     7021 gagtgtgaca ttctgggatg gcaatatatt agcgggtcaa ttcctgacgg ccatgagttg
     7081 gacaggttgg acaatccggc cttgcaggga gctaagtatg atcccgaagg agagtatatt
     7141 cgacagtggc tccccgagct ggcccgactt cctacggagt ggattcacca tccttgggac
     7201 gcaccactga cagtgctcaa ggcaagcggg gtggagctgg gcaccaatta cgctaagcct
     7261 atagttgata tagatacagc acgcgagctg ctggctaaag cgatctctcg cactcgggag
     7321 gcgcagatta tgatcggtgc tgccggcagc ggcagcccac cggtcgccac catggtgagc
     7381 aagggcgagg aggtcatcaa agagttcatg cgcttcaagg tgcgcatgga gggctccatg
     7441 aacggccacg agttcgagat cgagggcgag ggcgagggcc gcccctacga gggcacccag
     7501 accgccaagc tgaaggtgac caagggcggc cccctgccct tcgcctggga catcctgtcc
     7561 ccccagttca tgtacggctc caaggcgtac gtgaagcacc ccgccgacat ccccgattac
     7621 aagaagctgt ccttccccga gggcttcaag tgggagcgcg tgatgaactt cgaggacggc
     7681 ggtctggtga ccgtgaccca ggactcctcc ctgcaggacg gcacgctgat ctacaaggtg
     7741 aagatgcgcg gcaccaactt cccccccgac ggccccgtaa tgcagaagaa gaccatgggc
     7801 tgggaggcct ccaccgagcg cctgtacccc cgcgacggcg tgctgaaggg cgagatccac
     7861 caggccctga agctgaagga cggcggccac tacctggtgg agttcaagac catctacatg
     7921 gccaagaagc ccgtgcaact gcccggctac tactacgtgg acaccaagct ggacatcacc
     7981 tcccacaacg aggactacac catcgtggaa cagtacgagc gctccgaggg ccgccaccac
     8041 ctgttcctgg ggcatggcac cggcagcacc ggcagcggca gctccggcac cgcctcctcc
     8101 gaggacaaca acatggccgt catcaaagag ttcatgcgct tcaaggtgcg catggagggc
     8161 tccatgaacg gccacgagtt cgagatcgag ggcgagggcg agggccgccc ctacgagggc
     8221 acccagaccg ccaagctgaa ggtgaccaag ggcggccccc tgcccttcgc ctgggacatc
     8281 ctgtcccccc agttcatgta cggctccaag gcgtacgtga agcaccccgc cgacatcccc
     8341 gattacaaga agctgtcctt ccccgagggc ttcaagtggg agcgcgtgat gaacttcgag
     8401 gacggcggtc tggtgaccgt gacccaggac tcctccctgc aggacggcac gctgatctac
     8461 aaggtgaaga tgcgcggcac caacttcccc cccgacggcc ccgtaatgca gaagaagacc
     8521 atgggctggg aggcctccac cgagcgcctg tacccccgcg acggcgtgct gaagggcgag
     8581 atccaccagg ccctgaagct gaaggacggc ggccactacc tggtggagtt caagaccatc
     8641 tacatggcca agaagcccgt gcaactgccc ggctactact acgtggacac caagctggac
     8701 atcacctccc acaacgagga ctacaccatc gtggaacagt acgagcgctc cgagggccgc
     8761 caccacctgt tcctgtacgg catggacgag ctgtacaagt aaagcggccg cttgtcgaca
     8821 ggccttaatg gcctaacatc gataaaataa aagattttat ttagtctcca gaaaaagggg
     8881 ggaatgaaag accccacctg taggtttggc aagctagctt aagtaacgcc attttgcaag
     8941 gcatggaaaa atacataact gagaatagag aagttcagat caaggtcagg aacagatgga
     9001 acagctgaat atgggccaaa caggatatct gtggtaagca gttcctgccc cggctcaggg
     9061 ccaagaacag atggaacagc tgaatatggg ccaaacagga tatctgtggt aagcagttcc
     9121 tgccccggct cagggccaag aacagatggt ccccagatgc ggtccagccc tcagcagttt
     9181 ctagagaacc atcagatgtt tccagggtgc cccaaggacc tgaaatgacc ctgtgcctta
     9241 tttgaactaa ccaatcagtt cgcttctcgc ttctgttcgc gcgcttctgc tccccgagct
     9301 caataaaaga gcccacaacc cctcactcgg ggcgccagtc ctccgattga ctgagtcgcc
     9361 cgggtacccg tgtatccaat aaaccctctt gcagttgcat ccgacttgtg gtctcgctgt
     9421 tccttgggag ggtctcctct gagtgattga ctacccgtca gcgggggtct ttcatttggg
     9481 ggctcgtccg ggatcgggag acccctgccc agggaccacc gacccaccac cgggaggtaa
     9541 gctggctgcc tcgcgcgttt cggtgatgac ggtgaaaacc tctgacacat gcagctcccg
     9601 gagacggtca cagcttgtct gtaagcggat gccgggagca gacaagcccg tcagggcgcg
     9661 tcagcgggtg ttggcgggtg tcggggcgca gccatgaccc agtcacgtag cgatagcgga
     9721 gtgtatactg gcttaactat gcggcatcag agcagattgt actgagagtg caccatatat
     9781 gcggtgtgaa ataccgcaca gatgcgtaag gagaaaatac cgcatcaggc gctcttccgc
     9841 ttcctcgctc actgactcgc tgcgctcggt cgttcggctg cggcgagcgg tatcagctca
     9901 ctcaaaggcg gtaatacggt tatccacaga atcaggggat aacgcaggaa agaacatgtg
     9961 agcaaaaggc cagcaaaagg ccaggaaccg taaaaaggcc gcgttgctgg cgtttttcca
    10021 taggctccgc ccccctgacg agcatcacaa aaatcgacgc tcaagtcaga ggtggcgaaa
    10081 cccgacagga ctataaagat accaggcgtt tccccctgga agctccctcg tgcgctctcc
    10141 tgttccgacc ctgccgctta ccggatacct gtccgccttt ctcccttcgg gaagcgtggc
    10201 gctttctcat agctcacgct gtaggtatct cagttcggtg taggtcgttc gctccaagct
    10261 gggctgtgtg cacgaacccc ccgttcagcc cgaccgctgc gccttatccg gtaactatcg
    10321 tcttgagtcc aacccggtaa gacacgactt atcgccactg gcagcagcca ctggtaacag
    10381 gattagcaga gcgaggtatg taggcggtgc tacagagttc ttgaagtggt ggcctaacta
    10441 cggctacact agaaggacag tatttggtat ctgcgctctg ctgaagccag ttaccttcgg
    10501 aaaaagagtt ggtagctctt gatccggcaa acaaaccacc gctggtagcg gtggtttttt
    10561 tgtttgcaag cagcagatta cgcgcagaaa aaaaggatct caagaagatc ctttgatctt
    10621 ttctacgggg tctgacgctc agtggaacga aaactcacgt taagggattt tggtcatgag
    10681 attatcaaaa aggatcttca cctagatcct tttaaattaa aaatgaagtt ttaaatcaat
    10741 ctaaagtata tatgagtaaa cttggtctga cagttaccaa tgcttaatca gtgaggcacc
    10801 tatctcagcg atctgtctat ttcgttcatc catagttgcc tgactccccg tcgtgtagat
    10861 aactacgata cgggagggct taccatctgg ccccagtgct gcaatgatac cgcgagaccc
    10921 acgctcaccg gctccagatt tatcagcaat aaaccagcca gccggaaggg ccgagcgcag
    10981 aagtggtcct gcaactttat ccgcctccat ccagtctatt aattgttgcc gggaagctag
    11041 agtaagtagt tcgccagtta atagtttgcg caacgttgtt gccattgctg caggcatcgt
    11101 ggtgtcacgc tcgtcgtttg gtatggcttc attcagctcc ggttcccaac gatcaaggcg
    11161 agttacatga tcccccatgt tgtgcaaaaa agcggttagc tccttcggtc ctccgatcgt
    11221 tgtcagaagt aagttggccg cagtgttatc actcatggtt atggcagcac tgcataattc
    11281 tcttactgtc atgccatccg taagatgctt ttctgtgact ggtgagtact caaccaagtc
    11341 attctgagaa tagtgtatgc ggcgaccgag ttgctcttgc ccggcgtcaa cacgggataa
    11401 taccgcgcca catagcagaa ctttaaaagt gctcatcatt ggaaaacgtt cttcggggcg
    11461 aaaactctca aggatcttac cgctgttgag atccagttcg atgtaaccca ctcgtgcacc
    11521 caactgatct tcagcatctt ttactttcac cagcgtttct gggtgagcaa aaacaggaag
    11581 gcaaaatgcc gcaaaaaagg gaataagggc gacacggaaa tgttgaatac tcatactctt
    11641 cctttttcaa tattattgaa gcatttatca gggttattgt ctcatgagcg gatacatatt
    11701 tgaatgtatt tagaaaaata aacaaatagg ggttccgcgc acatttcccc gaaaagtgcc
    11761 acctgacgtc taagaaacca ttattatcat gacattaacc tataaaaata ggcgtatcac
    11821 gaggcccttt cgtcttcaag aattcatacc agatcaccga aaactgtcct ccaaatgtgt
    11881 ccccctcaca ctcccaaatt cgcgggcttc tgcctcttag accactctac cctattcccc
    11941 acactcaccg gagccaaagc cgcggccctt ccgtttcttt gct
//
